Addgene plasmid #219220: SFFV-KLF1-Brd 278
Purpose: Transcription factor KLF1 with a specific barcode assigned.
Depositing lab: Filipe Pereira. Depositing organization: Center for Neuroscience and Cell Biology, University of Coimbra. Publication: A combinatorial transcription factor screening platform for immune cell reprogramming. Kurochkin I, Altman AR, Caiado I, Pertiga-Cabral D, Halitzki E, Minaeva M, Zimmermannova O, Henriques-Oliveira L, Klein D, Nair M, Oliveira D, Cajal LR, Knittel R, Feick C, Ringner M, Martin M, Cirovic B, Pires CF, Rosa FF, Sitnicka E, Theis FJ, Pereira CF. Cell Syst. 2026 Jan 21;17(1):101457. doi: 10.1016/j.cels.2025.101457. Epub 2026 Jan 14. PubMed 41539305.
Backbone
  Vector backbone: SFFV-MCS
  Backbone size w/o insert (bp): 6638
  Vector type: Lentiviral
Growth in bacteria
  Bacterial resistance: Ampicillin, 100 μg/mL
  Growth temperature: 37°C
  Growth strain: NEB Stable
  Copy number: High Copy
Gene/Insert
  Gene/Insert name: KLF1
  Species: H. sapiens (human)
  Insert size (bp): 1089
  Entrez Gene: KLF1 (a.k.a. EKLF, EKLF/KLF1)
  Promoter: The spleen focus-forming virus (SFFV) promoter
  Cloning method: Restriction Enzyme; 5′ cloning site Bsp119I (not destroyed); 3′ cloning site BstHI (not destroyed)
Terms and licenses: Academic/Nonprofit Terms; Industry Terms: Not Available to Industry
Depositor comments: Barcode sequence cloned into XbaI restriction site. Design of plasmid is as follows: SFFV-[TF sequence]-WPRE-[Barcode sequence].
How to cite: SFFV-KLF1-Brd 278 was a gift from Filipe Pereira (Addgene plasmid # 219220 ; http://n2t.net/addgene:219220 ; RRID:Addgene_219220)
