[The description below was written by a language model from this plasmid's Addgene catalogue record and pLannotate feature annotations shown in this document.]
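Description:
SFFV-KLF1-Brd 278 is a third-generation-style, self-inactivating HIV-1 lentiviral transfer plasmid built on the SFFV-MCS backbone. It carries the human transcription factor KLF1 (EKLF) together with a unique DNA barcode. In bacteria it is maintained through a high-copy ColE1/pUC origin and selected with ampicillin via the β-lactamase gene. The backbone also retains pBluescript-derived remnants: an f1 origin, lacZα and lac regulatory fragments, and T3 and T7 promoters. The sequenced record is about 7.7 kb, consistent with the stated backbone plus an insert of roughly 1.1 kb.

The viral cassette begins with an RSV promoter fused to a truncated 5' LTR, which drives Tat-independent transcription of the genomic RNA in packaging cells. This is followed by the Ψ packaging signal with a partial gag sequence, the RRE for Rev-dependent nuclear export, and the cPPT/CTS, which aids nuclear import of the reverse-transcribed genome. Downstream, the spleen focus-forming virus LTR promoter, a strong constitutive promoter widely used in haematopoietic cells, drives the KLF1 coding sequence, which is flanked by multiple-cloning-site fragments. A WPRE then enhances transcript stability and expression. According to the depositor, the barcode sits after the WPRE at an XbaI site, ahead of the ΔU3 3' LTR, although it is not annotated in the feature table. This position should place it in the expressed transcript, so that it can identify the delivered factor. An SV40 poly(A) signal and SV40 origin lie outside the LTRs.

The plasmid belongs to a barcoded transcription factor collection for combinatorial screening in immune cell reprogramming. Factors are delivered to cells by lentiviral transduction and tracked by their assigned barcodes.
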