Features (pLannotate 1.2.2; 29 found; start..end, strand, type, name):
     94..112     -  promoter       T7 promoter: promoter for bacteriophage T7 RNA polymerase
    120..275     +  CDS            lacZα (fragment): LacZα fragment of β-galactosidase; lacZ fragment
    280..708     +  rep_origin     f1 ori (sequence partly withheld): f1 bacteriophage origin of replication; arrow indicates direction of (+) strand synthesis
    761..865     +  promoter       AmpR promoter: bla
    866..1726    +  CDS            AmpR: β-lactamase; bla; confers resistance to ampicillin, carbenicillin, and related antibiotics
   1897..2485    +  rep_origin     ori: high-copy-number ColE1/pMB1/pBR322/pUC origin of replication
   2668..2760    +  CDS            lacI (fragment): lac repressor; lacI; The lac repressor binds to the lac operator to inhibit transcription in E. coli. This inhibition can be relieved by adding lactose or isopropyl-β-D-thiogalactopyranoside (IPTG).
   2773..2794    +  protein_bind   CAP binding site: CAP binding activates transcription in the presence of cAMP. E. coli catabolite activator protein
   2809..2839    +  promoter       lac promoter: promoter for the E. coli lac operon
   2847..2863    +  protein_bind   lac operator: The lac repressor binds to the lac operator to inhibit transcription in E. coli. This inhibition can be relieved by adding lactose or isopropyl-β-D-thiogalactopyranoside (IPTG). lac repressor encoded by lacI
   2908..2926    +  promoter       T3 promoter: promoter for bacteriophage T3 RNA polymerase
   2954..3180    +  promoter       RSV promoter: Rous sarcoma virus enhancer/promoter
   3181..3361    +  LTR            5' LTR (truncated): truncated 5' long terminal repeat (LTR) from HIV-1
   3408..3533    +  misc_feature   HIV-1 Ψ: packaging signal of human immunodeficiency virus type 1
   3517..3880    +  CDS            HIV-1 gag (fragment): gag protein from human immunodeficiency virus 1; gag
   4026..4259    +  misc_feature   RRE: The Rev response element (RRE) of HIV-1 allows for Rev-dependent mRNA export from the nucleus to the cytoplasm.
   4636..4736    +  CDS            Rev (fragment): human immunodeficiency virus 1 (HIV-1) Rev protein; rev; enhances nuclear export of unspliced and incompletely spliced viral mRNAs
   4755..4872    +  misc_feature   cPPT/CTS: central polypurine tract and central termination sequence of HIV-1
   4906..5307    +  promoter       SFFV promoter: spleen focus-forming virus long terminal repeat (LTR) promoter
   5317..5340    +  misc_feature   MCS (fragment): pBluescript multiple cloning site
   5365..6450    +  CDS            KLF1: KLF1_HUMAN - Also known as EKLF. Experimental evidence at protein level: Swiss-Prot protein existence level 1. Transcription regulator of erythrocyte development that probably serves as a general switch factor during erythropoiesis. Is a dual regulator of fetal-to-adult globin switching. Binds to the CACCC box in the beta-globin gene promoter and acts as a preferential activator of this gene. Furthermore, it binds to the BCL11A promoter and activates expression of BCL11A, which in turn represses the HBG1 and HBG2 genes. This dual activity ensures that, in most adults, fetal hemoglobin levels a
   6461..6486    +  misc_feature   MCS (fragment): pBluescript multiple cloning site
   6486..6545    +  CDS            S (fragment): HBSAG_WHV6 - Experimental evidence at transcript level: Swiss-Prot protein existence level 2. The middle envelope protein plays an important role in the budding of the virion. It is involved in the induction of budding in a nucleocapsid independent way. In this process the majority of envelope proteins bud to form subviral lipoprotein particles of 22 nm of diameter that do not contain a nucleocapsid (By similarity). From Woodchuck hepatitis B virus (isolate w64/pWS23) (WHV).
   6677..7080    +  misc_feature   WPRE: woodchuck hepatitis virus posttranscriptional regulatory element
   7138..7197    +  CDS            nef (fragment): NEF_HV1Z2 - Experimental evidence at protein level: Swiss-Prot protein existence level 1. Extracellular Nef protein targets CD4(+) T-lymphocytes for apoptosis by interacting with CXCR4 surface receptors. From Human immunodeficiency virus type 1 group M subtype D (isolate Z2/CDC-Z34) (HIV-1).
   7199..7432    +  LTR            3' LTR (ΔU3): self-inactivating 3' long terminal repeat (LTR) from HIV-1
   7504..7625    +  polyA_signal   SV40 poly(A) signal: SV40 polyadenylation signal
   7644..7665    +  rep_origin     SV40 ori (fragment): SV40 origin of replication
   7665..73      +  rep_origin     SV40 ori (across the origin): SV40 origin of replication
>Addgene plasmid #219220 | SFFV-KLF1-Brd 278 | addgene full sequence | sequence record 448993 | Addgene NGS Result
ATTTATGCAGAGGCCGAGGCCGCCTCGGCCTCTGAGCTATTCCAGAAGTAGTGAGGAGGCTTTTTTGGAG
GCCTAGGGACGTACCCAATTCGCCCTATAGTGAGTCGTATTACGCGCGCTCACTGGCCGTCGTTTTACAA
CGTCGTGACTGGGAAAACCCTGGCGTTACCCAACTTAATCGCCTTGCAGCACATCCCCCTTTCGCCAGCT
GGCGTAATAGCGAAGAGGCCCGCACCGATCGCCCTTCCCAACAGTTGCGCAGCCTGAATGGCGAATGGG
[124 nt withheld, positions 280-403]
C
[91 nt withheld, positions 405-495]
A
[49 nt withheld, positions 497-545]
CCTTTGACGTTGGAGTCCACGTTCTTT
[37 nt withheld, positions 573-609]
ACCCTATCTCGGTCTATTCTTTTGATTTATAAGGGATTTTGCCGATTTCGGCCTATTGGTTAAAAAATGA
GCTGATTTAACAAAAATTTAACGCGAATTTTAACAAAATATTAACGCTTACAATTTAGGTGGCACTTTTC
GGGGAAATGTGCGCGGAACCCCTATTTGTTTATTTTTCTAAATACATTCAAATATGTATCCGCTCATGAG
ACAATAACCCTGATAAATGCTTCAATAATATTGAAAAAGGAAGAGTATGAGTATTCAACATTTCCGTGTC
GCCCTTATTCCCTTTTTTGCGGCATTTTGCCTTCCTGTTTTTGCTCACCCAGAAACGCTGGTGAAAGTAA
AAGATGCTGAAGATCAGTTGGGTGCACGAGTGGGTTACATCGAACTGGATCTCAACAGCGGTAAGATCCT
TGAGAGTTTTCGCCCCGAAGAACGTTTTCCAATGATGAGCACTTTTAAAGTTCTGCTATGTGGCGCGGTA
TTATCCCGTATTGACGCCGGGCAAGAGCAACTCGGTCGCCGCATACACTATTCTCAGAATGACTTGGTTG
AGTACTCACCAGTCACAGAAAAGCATCTTACGGATGGCATGACAGTAAGAGAATTATGCAGTGCTGCCAT
AACCATGAGTGATAACACTGCGGCCAACTTACTTCTGACAACGATCGGAGGACCGAAGGAGCTAACCGCT
TTTTTGCACAACATGGGGGATCATGTAACTCGCCTTGATCGTTGGGAACCGGAGCTGAATGAAGCCATAC
CAAACGACGAGCGTGACACCACGATGCCTGTAGCAATGGCAACAACGTTGCGCAAACTATTAACTGGCGA
ACTACTTACTCTAGCTTCCCGGCAACAATTAATAGACTGGATGGAGGCGGATAAAGTTGCAGGACCACTT
CTGCGCTCGGCCCTTCCGGCTGGCTGGTTTATTGCTGATAAATCTGGAGCCGGTGAGCGTGGGTCTCGCG
GTATCATTGCAGCACTGGGGCCAGATGGTAAGCCCTCCCGTATCGTAGTTATCTACACGACGGGGAGTCA
GGCAACTATGGATGAACGAAATAGACAGATCGCTGAGATAGGTGCCTCACTGATTAAGCATTGGTAACTG
TCAGACCAAGTTTACTCATATATACTTTAGATTGATTTAAAACTTCATTTTTAATTTAAAAGGATCTAGG
TGAAGATCCTTTTTGATAATCTCATGACCAAAATCCCTTAACGTGAGTTTTCGTTCCACTGAGCGTCAGA
CCCCGTAGAAAAGATCAAAGGATCTTCTTGAGATCCTTTTTTTCTGCGCGTAATCTGCTGCTTGCAAACA
AAAAAACCACCGCTACCAGCGGTGGTTTGTTTGCCGGATCAAGAGCTACCAACTCTTTTTCCGAAGGTAA
CTGGCTTCAGCAGAGCGCAGATACCAAATACTGTTCTTCTAGTGTAGCCGTAGTTAGGCCACCACTTCAA
GAACTCTGTAGCACCGCCTACATACCTCGCTCTGCTAATCCTGTTACCAGTGGCTGCTGCCAGTGGCGAT
AAGTCGTGTCTTACCGGGTTGGACTCAAGACGATAGTTACCGGATAAGGCGCAGCGGTCGGGCTGAACGG
GGGGTTCGTGCACACAGCCCAGCTTGGAGCGAACGACCTACACCGAACTGAGATACCTACAGCGTGAGCT
ATGAGAAAGCGCCACGCTTCCCGAAGGGAGAAAGGCGGACAGGTATCCGGTAAGCGGCAGGGTCGGAACA
GGAGAGCGCACGAGGGAGCTTCCAGGGGGAAACGCCTGGTATCTTTATAGTCCTGTCGGGTTTCGCCACC
TCTGACTTGAGCGTCGATTTTTGTGATGCTCGTCAGGGGGGCGGAGCCTATGGAAAAACGCCAGCAACGC
GGCCTTTTTACGGTTCCTGGCCTTTTGCTGGCCTTTTGCTCACATGTTCTTTCCTGCGTTATCCCCTGAT
TCTGTGGATAACCGTATTACCGCCTTTGAGTGAGCTGATACCGCTCGCCGCAGCCGAACGACCGAGCGCA
GCGAGTCAGTGAGCGAGGAAGCGGAAGAGCGCCCAATACGCAAACCGCCTCTCCCCGCGCGTTGGCCGAT
TCATTAATGCAGCTGGCACGACAGGTTTCCCGACTGGAAAGCGGGCAGTGAGCGCAACGCAATTAATGTG
AGTTAGCTCACTCATTAGGCACCCCAGGCTTTACACTTTATGCTTCCGGCTCGTATGTTGTGTGGAATTG
TGAGCGGATAACAATTTCACACAGGAAACAGCTATGACCATGATTACGCCAAGCGCGCAATTAACCCTCA
CTAAAGGGAACAAAAGCTGGAGCTGCAAGCTTAATGTAGTCTTATGCAATACTCTTGTAGTCTTGCAACA
TGGTAACGATGAGTTAGCAACATGCCTTACAAGGAGAGAAAAAGCACCGTGCATGCCGATTGGTGGAAGT
AAGGTGGTACGATCGTGCCTTATTAGGAAGGCAACAGACGGGTCTGACATGGATTGGACGAACCACTGAA
TTGCCGCATTGCAGAGATATTGTATTTAAGTGCCTAGCTCGATACATAAACGGGTCTCTCTGGTTAGACC
AGATCTGAGCCTGGGAGCTCTCTGGCTAACTAGGGAACCCACTGCTTAAGCCTCAATAAAGCTTGCCTTG
AGTGCTTCAAGTAGTGTGTGCCCGTCTGTTGTGTGACTCTGGTAACTAGAGATCCCTCAGACCCTTTTAG
TCAGTGTGGAAAATCTCTAGCAGTGGCGCCCGAACAGGGACTTGAAAGCGAAAGGGAAACCAGAGGAGCT
CTCTCGACGCAGGACTCGGCTTGCTGAAGCGCGCACGGCAAGAGGCGAGGGGCGGCGACTGGTGAGTACG
CCAAAAATTTTGACTAGCGGAGGCTAGAAGGAGAGAGATGGGTGCGAGAGCGTCAGTATTAAGCGGGGGA
GAATTAGATCGCGATGGGAAAAAATTCGGTTAAGGCCAGGGGGAAAGAAAAAATATAAATTAAAACATAT
AGTATGGGCAAGCAGGGAGCTAGAACGATTCGCAGTTAATCCTGGCCTGTTAGAAACATCAGAAGGCTGT
AGACAAATACTGGGACAGCTACAACCATCCCTTCAGACAGGATCAGAAGAACTTAGATCATTATATAATA
CAGTAGCAACCCTCTATTGTGTGCATCAAAGGATAGAGATAAAAGACACCAAGGAAGCTTTAGACAAGAT
AGAGGAAGAGCAAAACAAAAGTAAGACCACCGCACAGCAAGCGGCCGCTGATCTTCAGACCTGGAGGAGG
AGATATGAGGGACAATTGGAGAAGTGAATTATATAAATATAAAGTAGTAAAAATTGAACCATTAGGAGTA
GCACCCACCAAGGCAAAGAGAAGAGTGGTGCAGAGAGAAAAAAGAGCAGTGGGAATAGGAGCTTTGTTCC
TTGGGTTCTTGGGAGCAGCAGGAAGCACTATGGGCGCAGCGTCAATGACGCTGACGGTACAGGCCAGACA
ATTATTGTCTGGTATAGTGCAGCAGCAGAACAATTTGCTGAGGGCTATTGAGGCGCAACAGCATCTGTTG
CAACTCACAGTCTGGGGCATCAAGCAGCTCCAGGCAAGAATCCTGGCTGTGGAAAGATACCTAAAGGATC
AACAGCTCCTGGGGATTTGGGGTTGCTCTGGAAAACTCATTTGCACCACTGCTGTGCCTTGGAATGCTAG
TTGGAGTAATAAATCTCTGGAACAGATTTGGAATCACACGACCTGGATGGAGTGGGACAGAGAAATTAAC
AATTACACAAGCTTAATACACTCCTTAATTGAAGAATCGCAAAACCAGCAAGAAAAGAATGAACAAGAAT
TATTGGAATTAGATAAATGGGCAAGTTTGTGGAATTGGTTTAACATAACAAATTGGCTGTGGTATATAAA
ATTATTCATAATGATAGTAGGAGGCTTGGTAGGTTTAAGAATAGTTTTTGCTGTACTTTCTATAGTGAAT
AGAGTTAGGCAGGGATATTCACCATTATCGTTTCAGACCCACCTCCCAACCCCGAGGGGACCCGACAGGC
CCGAAGGAATAGAAGAAGAAGGTGGAGAGAGAGACAGAGACAGATCCATTCGATTAGTGAACGGATCTCG
ACGGTATCGGTTAACTTTTAAAAGAAAAGGGGGGATTGGGGGGTACAGTGCAGGGGAAAGAATAGTAGAC
ATAATAGCAACAGACATACAAACTAAAGAATTACAAAAACAAATTACAAAAATTCAAAATTTTATCGATC
ACGAGACTAGCCTCGAGCTGGCTGCAGTAACGCCATTTTGCAAGGCATGGAAAAATACCAAACCAAGAAT
AGAGAAGTTCAGATCAAGGGCGGGTACATGAAAATAGCTAACGTTGGGCCAAACAGGATATCTGCGGTGA
GCAGTTTCGGCCCCGGCCCGGGGCCAAGAACAGATGGTCACCGCAGTTTCGGCCCCGGCCCGAGGCCAAG
AACAGATGGTCCCCAGATATGGCCCAACCCTCAGCAGTTTCTTAAGACCCATCAGATGTTTCCAGGCTCC
CCCAAGGACCTGAAATGACCCTGCGCCTTATTTGAATTAACCAATCAGCCTGCTTCTCGCTTCTGTTCGC
GCGCTTCTGCTTCCCGAGCTCTATAAAAGAGCTCACAACCCCTCACTCGGCGCGCCAGTCCTCCGACAGA
CTGAGTCGGCCGGTCGAATCAAGCTTATCGATACCGTCGACGGATCCGCTAGCCCGCGGTTCGAAATGGC
CACAGCCGAGACCGCCTTGCCCTCCATCAGCACACTGACCGCCCTGGGCCCCTTCCCGGACACACAGGAT
GACTTCCTCAAGTGGTGGCGCTCCGAAGAGGCGCAGGACATGGGCCCGGGTCCTCCTGACCCCACGGAGC
CGCCCCTCCACGTGAAGTCTGAGGACCAGCCCGGGGAGGAAGAGGACGATGAGAGGGGCGCGGACGCCAC
CTGGGACCTGGATCTCCTCCTCACCAACTTCTCGGGCCCGGAGCCCGGTGGCGCGCCCCAGACCTGCGCT
CTGGCGCCCAGCGAGGCCTCCGGGGCGCAATATCCGCCGCCGCCCGAGACTCTGGGCGCATATGCTGGCG
GCCCGGGGCTGGTGGCTGGGCTTTTGGGTTCGGAGGATCACTCGGGTTGGGTGCGCCCTGCCCTGCGAGC
CCGGGCTCCCGACGCCTTCGTGGGCCCAGCCCTGGCTCCAGCCCCGGCCCCCGAGCCCAAGGCGCTGGCG
CTGCAACCGGTGTACCCGGGGCCCGGCGCCGGCTCCTCGGGTGGCTACTTCCCGCGGACCGGGCTTTCAG
TGCCTGCGGCGTCGGGCGCCCCCTACGGGCTACTGTCCGGGTACCCCGCGATGTACCCGGCGCCTCAGTA
CCAAGGGCACTTCCAGCTCTTCCGCGGGCTCCAGGGACCCGCGCCCGGTCCCGCCACGTCCCCCTCCTTC
CTGAGTTGTTTGGGACCCGGGACGGTGGGCACTGGACTCGGGGGGACTGCAGAGGATCCAGGTGTGATAG
CCGAGACCGCGCCATCCAAGCGAGGCCGACGTTCGTGGGCGCGCAAGAGGCAGGCAGCGCACACGTGCGC
GCACCCGGGTTGCGGCAAGAGCTACACCAAGAGCTCCCACCTGAAGGCGCATCTGCGCACGCACACAGGG
GAGAAGCCATACGCCTGCACGTGGGAAGGCTGCGGCTGGAGATTCGCGCGCTCGGACGAGCTGACCCGCC
ACTACCGGAAACACACGGGGCAGCGCCCCTTCCGCTGCCAGCTCTGCCCACGTGCTTTTTCGCGCTCTGA
CCACCTGGCCTTGCACATGAAGCGCCACCTTTGAACCGGTCGGATCCCCCGGGCTGCAGGAATTCGAGCA
TCTTACCGCCATTTATTCCCATATTTGTTCTGTTTTTCTTGATTTGGGTATACATTTAAATGTTAATAAA
ACAAAATGGTGGGGCAATCATTTACATTTTTAGGGATATGTAATTACTAGTTCAGGTGTATTGCCACAAG
ACAAACATGTTAAGAAACTTTCCCGTTATTTACGCTCTGTTCCTGTTAATCAACCTCTGGATTACAAAAT
TTGTGAAAGATTGACTGATATTCTTAACTATGTTGCTCCTTTTACGCTGTGTGGATATGCTGCTTTAATG
CCTCTGTATCATGCTATTGCTTCCCGTACGGCTTTCGTTTTCTCCTCCTTGTATAAATCCTGGTTGCTGT
CTCTTTATGAGGAGTTGTGGCCCGTTGTCCGTCAACGTGGCGTGGTGTGCTCTGTGTTTGCTGACGCAAC
CCCCACTGGCTGGGGCATTGCCACCACCTGTCAACTCCTTTCTGGGACTTTCGCTTTCCCCCTCCCGATC
GCCACGGCAGAACTCATCGCCGCCTGCCTTGCCCGCTGCTGGACAGGGGCTAGGTTGCTGGGCACTGATA
ATTCCGTGGTGTTGTCGGGGAAGCTGACGTCCTTTGCAATTCGATATCAAGCTGTACCTTCTAGATGTAC
ATCCATAAAAGCGCTTCTAGACCAATGACTTACAAGGCAGCTGTAGATCTTAGCCACTTTTTAAAAGAAA
AGGGGGGACTGGAAGGGCTAATTCACTCCCAACGAAGACAAGATCTGCTTTTTGCTTGTACTGGGTCTCT
CTGGTTAGACCAGATCTGAGCCTGGGAGCTCTCTGGCTAACTAGGGAACCCACTGCTTAAGCCTCAATAA
AGCTTGCCTTGAGTGCTTCAAGTAGTGTGTGCCCGTCTGTTGTGTGACTCTGGTAACTAGAGATCCCTCA
GACCCTTTTAGTCAGTGTGGAAAATCTCTAGCAGTAGTAGTTCATGTCATCTTATTATTCAGTATTTATA
ACTTGCAAAGAAATGAATATCAGAGAGTGAGAGGAACTTGTTTATTGCAGCTTATAATGGTTACAAATAA
AGCAATAGCATCACAAATTTCACAAATAAAGCATTTTTTTCACTGCATTCTAGTTGTGGTTTGTCCAAAC
TCATCAATGTATCTTATCATGTCTGGCTCTAGCTATCCCGCCCCTAACTCCGCCCATCCCGCCCCTAACT
CCGCCCAGTTCCGCCCATTCTCCGCCCCATGGCTGACTAATTTTTTTT
