>Addgene plasmid #219220 | SFFV-KLF1-Brd 278 | depositor partial sequence | sequence record 428140 | TF ORF
ATGGCCACAGCCGAGACCGCCTTGCCCTCCATCAGCACACTGACCGCCCTGGGCCCCTTCCCGGACACAC
AGGATGACTTCCTCAAGTGGTGGCGCTCCGAAGAGGCGCAGGACATGGGCCCGGGTCCTCCTGACCCCAC
GGAGCCGCCCCTCCACGTGAAGTCTGAGGACCAGCCCGGGGAGGAAGAGGACGATGAGAGGGGCGCGGAC
GCCACCTGGGACCTGGATCTCCTCCTCACCAACTTCTCGGGCCCGGAGCCCGGTGGCGCGCCCCAGACCT
GCGCTCTGGCGCCCAGCGAGGCCTCCGGGGCGCAATATCCGCCGCCGCCCGAGACTCTGGGCGCATATGC
TGGCGGCCCGGGGCTGGTGGCTGGGCTTTTGGGTTCGGAGGATCACTCGGGTTGGGTGCGCCCTGCCCTG
CGAGCCCGGGCTCCCGACGCCTTCGTGGGCCCAGCCCTGGCTCCAGCCCCGGCCCCCGAGCCCAAGGCGC
TGGCGCTGCAACCGGTGTACCCGGGGCCCGGCGCCGGCTCCTCGGGTGGCTACTTCCCGCGGACCGGGCT
TTCAGTGCCTGCGGCGTCGGGCGCCCCCTACGGGCTACTGTCCGGGTACCCCGCGATGTACCCGGCGCCT
CAGTACCAAGGGCACTTCCAGCTCTTCCGCGGGCTCCAGGGACCCGCGCCCGGTCCCGCCACGTCCCCCT
CCTTCCTGAGTTGTTTGGGACCCGGGACGGTGGGCACTGGACTCGGGGGGACTGCAGAGGATCCAGGTGT
GATAGCCGAGACCGCGCCATCCAAGCGAGGCCGACGTTCGTGGGCGCGCAAGAGGCAGGCAGCGCACACG
TGCGCGCACCCGGGTTGCGGCAAGAGCTACACCAAGAGCTCCCACCTGAAGGCGCATCTGCGCACGCACA
CAGGGGAGAAGCCATACGCCTGCACGTGGGAAGGCTGCGGCTGGAGATTCGCGCGCTCGGACGAGCTGAC
CCGCCACTACCGGAAACACACGGGGCAGCGCCCCTTCCGCTGCCAGCTCTGCCCACGTGCTTTTTCGCGC
TCTGACCACCTGGCCTTGCACATGAAGCGCCACCTTTGA
