>Addgene plasmid #219220 | SFFV-KLF1-Brd 278 | depositor partial sequence | sequence record 428141 | Barcode sequence
TGTACATCCATAAAAGCGCT
